>Addgene plasmid #221892 | TH1204-pOCC120-FUS_opt(NheI) | addgene full sequence | sequence record 438941 | Addgene NGS Result
AGCTGCCACCATTTTGTTCGCCCAGGACTCTAGCTATAGTTCTAGTGGTTGGCTACGTATACTCCGGAAT
ATTAATAGATCATGGAGATAATTAAAATGATAACCATCTCGCAAATAAATAAGTATTTTACTGTTTTCGT
AACAGTTTTGTAATAAAAAAACCTATAAATATTCCGGATTATTCATACCGTCCCACCATCGGGCGCGGAT
CGCCACCATGGGCATGAAAATCGAAGAAGGTAAACTGGTAATCTGGATTAACGGCGATAAAGGCTATAAC
GGTCTCGCTGAAGTCGGTAAGAAATTCGAGAAAGATACCGGAATTAAAGTCACCGTTGAGCATCCGGATA
AACTGGAAGAGAAATTCCCACAGGTTGCGGCAACTGGCGATGGCCCTGACATTATCTTCTGGGCACACGA
CCGCTTTGGTGGCTACGCTCAATCTGGCCTGTTGGCTGAAATCACCCCGGACAAAGCGTTCCAGGACAAG
CTGTATCCGTTTACCTGGGATGCCGTACGTTACAACGGCAAGCTGATTGCTTACCCGATCGCTGTTGAAG
CGTTATCGCTGATTTATAACAAAGATCTGCTGCCGAACCCGCCAAAAACCTGGGAAGAGATCCCGGCGCT
GGATAAAGAACTGAAAGCGAAAGGTAAGAGCGCGCTGATGTTCAACCTGCAAGAACCGTACTTCACCTGG
CCGCTGATTGCTGCTGACGGGGGTTATGCGTTCAAGTATGAAAACGGCAAGTACGACATTAAAGACGTGG
GCGTGGATAACGCTGGCGCGAAAGCGGGTCTGACCTTCCTGGTTGACCTGATTAAAAACAAACACATGAA
TGCAGACACCGATTACTCCATCGCAGAAGCTGCCTTTAATAAAGGCGAAACAGCGATGACCATCAACGGC
CCGTGGGCATGGTCCAACATCGACACCAGCAAAGTGAATTATGGTGTAACGGTACTGCCGACCTTCAAGG
GTCAACCATCCAAACCGTTCGTTGGCGTGCTGAGCGCAGGTATTAACGCCGCCAGTCCGAACAAAGAGCT
GGCAAAAGAGTTCCTCGAAAACTATCTGCTGACTGATGAAGGTCTGGAAGCGGTTAATAAAGACAAACCG
CTGGGTGCCGTAGCGCTGAAGTCTTACGAGGAAGAGTTGGTGAAAGATCCGCGTATTGCCGCCACTATGG
AAAACGCCCAGAAAGGTGAAATCATGCCGAACATCCCGCAGATGTCCGCTTTCTGGTATGCCGTGCGTAC
TGCGGTGATCAACGCCGCCAGCGGTCGTCAGACTGTCGATGAAGCCCTGAAAGACGCGCAGACTAATTCG
AGCTCGAACAACAACAACAATAACAATAACAACAACAGCAGCGGCAGACTGGAAGTTCTGTTCCAGGGGC
CGGCGGCCGCAATGGCCTCAAACGATTATACCCAACAAGCAACCCAAAGCTATGGGGCCTACCCCACCCA
GCCAGGACAGGGCTATTCCCAGCAGAGCAGTCAGCCCTACGGACAGCAGAGTTACAGTGGTTATAGCCAG
TCCACGGACACTTCAGGCTATGGCCAGAGCAGCTATTCTTCTTATGGCCAGAGCCAGAACACAGGCTATG
GAACTCAGTCAACTCCCCAGGGATATGGCTCGACTGGCGGCTATGGCAGTAGCCAGTCTAGCCAATCGTC
TTACGGGCAGCAGTCCTCCTACCCTGGCTATGGCCAGCAGCCAGCTCCCTCGAGCACCTCGGGAAGTTAC
GGTAGCAGTTCTCAGAGCAGCAGCTATGGGCAGCCCCAGAGTGGGAGCTACAGCCAGCAGCCTAGCTATG
GTGGACAGCAGCAAAGCTATGGACAGCAGCAAAGCTATAATCCCCCTCAGGGCTATGGACAGCAGAACCA
GTACAACAGCAGCTCCGGAGGTGGAGGTGGAGGTGGAGGTGGAGGTAACTATGGCCAAGATCAATCCTCC
ATGAGTAGTGGTGGTGGCAGTGGTGGCGGTTATGGCAATCAAGACCAGAGTGGTGGAGGTGGCAGCGGTG
GCTATGGACAGCAGGCTAGCGACCGTGGAGGACGAGGCAGGGGTGGATCCGGTGGCGGCGGCGGCGGCGG
CGGTGGTGGTTATAACCGCAGCAGTGGTGGCTATGAACCCAGAGGTCGTGGAGGTGGCCGTGGAGGCAGA
GGTGGCATGGGCGGAAGTGACCGTGGTGGCTTCAATAAATTTGGTGGCCCGCGGGACCAAGGATCACGTC
ATGACTCCGAACAGGATAATTCAGACAACAACACCATCTTTGTACAAGGCCTGGGTGAGAATGTTACAAT
TGAGTCTGTGGCTGATTACTTCAAGCAGATTGGTATTATTAAGACAAACAAGAAAACGGGACAGCCCATG
ATTAATCTCTACACAGACAGGGAAACTGGCAAGCTGAAGGGAGAGGCAACGGTCTCTTTTGATGACCCAC
CTTCAGCTAAAGCAGCTATTGACTGGTTTGATGGTAAAGAGTTCTCTGGAAATCCTATCAAGGTCTCATT
TGCTACGCGTCGGGCAGACTTTAATCGGGGTGGTGGCAATGGTCGTGGAGGCCGAGGGCGAGGAGGACCA
ATGGGCCGTGGAGGCTATGGAGGTGGTGGCAGTGGTGGTGGTGGCCGAGGAGGATTTCCCAGTGGAGGTG
GTGGCGGTGGAGGACAGCAGCGAGCCGGCGACTGGAAGTGTCCTAATCCCACCTGTGAGAATATGAACTT
CTCTTGGAGGAATGAATGCAACCAGTGTAAGGCCCCTAAACCAGATGGCCCGGGAGGGGGACCAGGTGGC
TCTCACATGGGGGGTAACTACGGGGATGATCGTCGTGGTGGCAGAGGAGGCTATGATCGAGGCGGCTACC
GGGGACGAGGCGGCGATCGCGGAGGCTTCCGAGGCGGCCGGGGTGGTGGGGACAGAGGTGGCTTTGGCCC
TGGCAAGATGGATTCCAGGGGTGAGCACAGACAGGATCGCAGGGAGAGGCCGTATGGCGCGCCGGGATCC
GCTGGCTCCGCTGCTGGTTCTGGCATGGTGAGCAAGGGCGAGGAGCTGTTCACCGGGGTGGTGCCCATCC
TGGTCGAGCTGGACGGCGACGTAAACGGCCACAAGTTCAGCGTGTCCGGCGAGGGCGAGGGCGATGCCAC
CTACGGCAAGCTGACCCTGAAGTTCATCTGCACCACCGGCAAGCTGCCCGTGCCCTGGCCCACCCTCGTG
ACCACCCTGACCTACGGCGTGCAGTGCTTCAGCCGCTACCCCGACCACATGAAGCAGCACGACTTCTTCA
AGTCCGCCATGCCCGAAGGCTACGTCCAGGAGCGCACCATCTTCTTCAAGGACGACGGCAACTACAAGAC
CCGCGCCGAGGTGAAGTTCGAGGGCGACACCCTGGTGAACCGCATCGAGCTGAAGGGCATCGACTTCAAG
GAGGACGGCAACATCCTGGGGCACAAGCTGGAGTACAACTACAACAGCCACAACGTCTATATCATGGCCG
ACAAGCAGAAGAACGGCATCAAGGTGAACTTCAAGATCCGCCACAACATCGAGGACGGCAGCGTGCAGCT
CGCCGACCACTACCAGCAGAACACCCCCATCGGCGACGGCCCCGTGCTGCTGCCCGACAACCACTACCTG
AGCACCCAGTCCAAACTGAGCAAAGACCCCAACGAGAAGCGCGATCACATGGTCCTGCTGGAGTTCGTGA
CCGCCGCCGGGATCACTCTCGGCATGGACGAGCTGTACAAGCTGGAAGTTCTGTTCCAGGGGCCGGGCAG
CAGCCATCACCATCACCATCACAGTGGATAATAGAAGCTTGTCGAGAAGTACTAGAGGATCATAATCAGC
CATACCACATTTGTAGAGGTTTTACTTGCTTTAAAAAACCTCCCACACCTCCCCCTGAACCTGAAACATA
AAATGAATGCAATTGTTGTTGTTAACTTGTTTATTGCAGCTTATAATGGTTACAAATAAAGCAATAGCAT
CACAAATTTCACAAATAAAGCATTTTTTTCACTGCATTCTAGTTGTGGTTTGTCCAAACTCATCAATGTA
TCTTATCATGTCTGGATCTGATCACTGCTTGAGCCTAGGAGATCCGAACCAGATAAGTGAAAGCCTGCAT
CCGCAGATCTTAATTAATAAAACACGATACATTGTTATTAGTACATTTATTAAGCGCTAGATTCTGTGCG
TTGTTGATTTACAGACAATTGTTGTACGTATTTTAATAATTCATTAAATTTATAATCTTTAGGGTGGTAT
GTTAGAGCGAAAATCAAATGATTTTCAGCGTCTTTATATCTGAATTTAAATATTAAATCCTCAATAGATT
TGTAAAATAGGTTTCGATTAGTTTCAAACAAGGGTTGTTTTTCCGAACCGATGGCTGGACTATCTAATGG
ATTTTCGCTCAACGCCACAAAACTTGCCAAATCTTGTAGCAGCAATCTAGCTTTGTCGATATTCGTTTGT
GTTTTGTTTTGTAATAAAGGTTCGACGTCGTTCAAAATATTATGCGCTTTTGTATTTCTTTCATCACTGT
CGTTAGTGTACAATTGACTCGACGTAAACACGTTAAATAACGCTTGGACATATTTAACATCGGGCGTGTT
AGCTTTATTAGGCCGATTATCGTCGTCGTCCCAACCCTCGTCGTTAGAAGTTGCTTCCGAAGACGATTTT
GCCATAGCCACACGACGCCTATTAATTGTGTCGGCTAACACGTCCGCGATCAAATTTGTAGTTGAGCTTT
TTGGGCCTCATGGGCCTTCCGCTCACTGCCCGCTTTCCAGTCGGGAAACCTGTCGTGCCAGCTGCATTAA
CATGGTCATAGCTGTTTCCTTGCGTATTGGGCGCTCTCCGCTTCCTCGCTCACTGACTCGCTGCGCTCGG
TCGTTCGGGTAAAGCCTGGGGTGCCTAATGAGCAAAAGGCCAGCAAAAGGCCAGGAACCGTAAAAAGGCC
GCGTTGCTGGCGTTTTTCCATAGGCTCCGCCCCCCTGACGAGCATCACAAAAATCGACGCTCAAGTCAGA
GGTGGCGAAACCCGACAGGACTATAAAGATACCAGGCGTTTCCCCCTGGAAGCTCCCTCGTGCGCTCTCC
TGTTCCGACCCTGCCGCTTACCGGATACCTGTCCGCCTTTCTCCCTTCGGGAAGCGTGGCGCTTTCTCAT
AGCTCACGCTGTAGGTATCTCAGTTCGGTGTAGGTCGTTCGCTCCAAGCTGGGCTGTGTGCACGAACCCC
CCGTTCAGCCCGACCGCTGCGCCTTATCCGGTAACTATCGTCTTGAGTCCAACCCGGTAAGACACGACTT
ATCGCCACTGGCAGCAGCCACTGGTAACAGGATTAGCAGAGCGAGGTATGTAGGCGGTGCTACAGAGTTC
TTGAAGTGGTGGCCTAACTACGGCTACACTAGAAGAACAGTATTTGGTATCTGCGCTCTGCTGAAGCCAG
TTACCTTCGGAAAAAGAGTTGGTAGCTCTTGATCCGGCAAACAAACCACCGCTGGTAGCGGTGGTTTTTT
TGTTTGCAAGCAGCAGATTACGCGCAGAAAAAAAGGATCTCAAGAAGATCCTTTGATCTTTTCTACGGGG
TCTGACGCTCAGTGGAACGAAAACTCACGTTAAGGGATTTTGGTCATGAGATTATCAAAAAGGATCTTCA
CCTAGATCCTTTTAAATTAAAAATGAAGTTTTAAATCAATCTAAAGTATATATGAGTAAACTTGGTCTGA
CAGTTACCAATGCTTAATCAGTGAGGCACCTATCTCAGCGATCTGTCTATTTCGTTCATCCATAGTTGCC
TGACTCCCCGTCGTGTAGATAACTACGATACGGGAGGGCTTACCATCTGGCCCCAGTGCTGCAATGATAC
CGCGAGAACCACGCTCACCGGCTCCAGATTTATCAGCAATAAACCAGCCAGCCGGAAGGGCCGAGCGCAG
AAGTGGTCCTGCAACTTTATCCGCCTCCATCCAGTCTATTAATTGTTGCCGGGAAGCTAGAGTAAGTAGT
TCGCCAGTTAATAGTTTGCGCAACGTTGTTGCCATTGCTACAGGCATCGTGGTGTCACGCTCGTCGTTTG
GTATGGCTTCATTCAGCTCCGGTTCCCAACGATCAAGGCGAGTTACATGATCCCCCATGTTGTGCAAAAA
AGCGGTTAGCTCCTTCGGTCCTCCGATCGTTGTCAGAAGTAAGTTGGCCGCAGTGTTATCACTCATGGTT
ATGGCAGCACTGCATAATTCTCTTACTGTCATGCCATCCGTAAGATGCTTTTCTGTGACTGGTGAGTACT
CAACCAAGTCATTCTGAGAATAGTGTATGCGGCGACCGAGTTGCTCTTGCCCGGCGTCAATACGGGATAA
TACCGCGCCACATAGCAGAACTTTAAAAGTGCTCATCATTGGAAAACGTTCTTCGGGGCGAAAACTCTCA
AGGATCTTACCGCTGTTGAGATCCAGTTCGATGTAACCCACTCGTGCACCCAACTGATCTTCAGCATCTT
TTACTTTCACCAGCGTTTCTGGGTGAGCAAAAACAGGAAGGCAAAATGCCGCAAAAAAGGGAATAAGGGC
GACACGGAAATGTTGAATACTCATACTCTTCCTTTTTCAATATTATTGAAGCATTTATCAGGGTTATTGT
CTCATGAGCGGATACATATTTGAATGTATTTAGAAAAATAAACAAATAGGGGTTCCGCGCACATTTCCCC
GAAAAGTGCCACCTAAATTGTAAGCGTTAATATTTTGTTAAAATTCGCGTTAAATTTTTGTTAAATCAGC
TCATTTTTTAACCAATAGGCCGAAATCGGCAAAATCCCTTATAAATCAAAAGAATAGACCGAGATAGGGT
TGAGTGGCCGCTACAGGGCGCTCCCATTCGCCATTCAGGCTGCGCAACTGTTGGGAAGGGCGTTTCGGTG
CGGGCCTCTTCGCTATTACGCCAGCTGGCGAAAGGGGGATGTGCTGCAAGGCGATTAAGTTGGGTAACGC
CAGGGTTTTCCCAGTCACGACGTTGTAAAACGACGGCCAGTGAGCGCGACGTAATACGACTCACTATAGG
GCGAATTGGCGGAAGGCCGTCAAGGCCGTGACGTTAAAACTATTAAGCCATCCAATCGACCGTTAGTCGA
ATCAGGACCGCTGGTGCGAGAAGCCGCGAAGTATGGCGAATGCATCGTATAACGTGTGGAGTCCGCTCAT
TAGAGCGTCATGTTTAGACAAGAAAGCTACATATTTAATTGATCCCGATGATTTTATTGATAAATTGACC
CTAACTCCATACACGGTATTCTACAATGGCGGGGTTTTGGTCAAAATTTCCGGACTGCGATTGTACATGC
TGTTAACGGCTCCGCCCACTATTAATGAAATTAAAAATTCCAATTTTAAAAAACGCAGCAAGAGAAACAT
TTGTATGAAAGAATGCGTAGAAGGAAAGAAAAATGTCGTGGACATGCTGAACAACAAGATTAATATGCCT
CCGTGTATAAAAAAAATATTGAACGATTTGAAAGAAAACAATGTACCGCGCGGCGGTATGTACAGGAAGA
GGTTTATACTAAACTGTTACATTGCAAACGTGGTTTCGTGTGCCAAGTGTGAAAACCGATGTTTAATCAA
GGCTCTGACGCATTTCTACAACCACGACTCCAAGTGTGTGGGTGAAGTCATGCATCTTTTAATCAAATCC
CAAGATGTGTATAAACCACCAAACTGCCAAAAAATGAAAACTGTGGACAAGCTCTGTCCGTTTGCTGGCA
ACTGCAAGGGTCTCAATCCTATTTGTAATTATTGAATAATAAAACAATTATAAATGCTAAATTTGTTTTT
TATTAACGATACAAACCAAACGCAACAAGAACATTTGTAGTATTATCTATAATTGAAAACGCGTAGTTAT
AATCGCTGAGGTAATATTTAAAATCATTTTCAAATGATTCACAGTTAATTTGCGACAATATAATTTTATT
TTCACATAAACTAGACGCCTTGTCGTCTTCTTCTTCGTATTCCTTCTCTTTTTCATTTTTCTCCTCATAA
AAATTAACATAGTTATTATCGTATCCATATATGTATCTATCGTATAGAGTAAATTTTTTGTTGTCATAAA
TATATATGTCTTTTTTAATGGGGTGTATAGTACCGCTGCGCATAGTTTTTCTGTAATTTACAACAGTGCT
ATTTTCTGGTAGTTCTTCGGAGTGTGTTGCTTTAATTATTAAATTTATATAATCAATGAATTTGGGATCG
TCGGTTTTGTACAATATGTTGCCGGCATAGTACGCAGCTTCTTCTAGTTCAATTACACCATTTTTTAGCA
GCACCGGATTAACATAACTTTCCAAAATGTTGTACGAACCGTTAAACAAAAACAGTTCACCTCCCTTTTC
TATACTATTGTCTGCGAGCAGTTGTTTGTTGTTAAAAATAACAGCCATTGTAATGAGACGCACAAACTAA
TATCACA
Features (pLannotate 1.2.2; 18 found; start..end, strand, type, name):
     79..170     +  promoter       polyhedrin promoter: polh from Autographa californica; promoter for the baculovirus polyhedrin gene
    224..1324    +  CDS            MBP: maltose binding protein from E. coli; malE (mutated); This version of the gene does not encode a signal sequence, so MBP will remain in the cytosol.
   1412..2995    +  CDS            FUS: FUS_HUMAN - Also known as TLS. Experimental evidence at protein level: Swiss-Prot protein existence level 1. DNA/RNA-binding protein that plays a role in various cellular processes such as transcription regulation, RNA splicing, RNA transport, DNA repair and damage response (PubMed:27731383). Binds to nascent pre-mRNAs and acts as a molecular mediator between RNA polymerase II and U1 small nuclear ribonucleoprotein thereby coupling transcription and splicing (PubMed:26124092). Binds also its own pre- mRNA and autoregulates its expression; this autoregulation mechanism is mediated by non-sense-
   3035..3751    +  CDS            mEGFP: mEGFP is a basic (constitutively fluorescent) green fluorescent protein published in 2002, derived from Aequorea victoria. It has moderate acid sensitivity.
   3785..3802    +  CDS            7xHis (fragment): 6xHis affinity tag
   3838..3921    +  CDS            large T antigen (fragment): large T antigen from SV40 (simian virus 40)
   3944..4078    +  polyA_signal   SV40 poly(A) signal: SV40 polyadenylation signal
   4151..4523    +  3'UTR          polyhedrin 3' UTR: 3' UTR from the Autographa californica nucleopolyhedrovirus polyhedrin gene (Suzuki et al., 2006)
   4783..4830    -  CDS            lacI (fragment): lac repressor; lacI; The lac repressor binds to the lac operator to inhibit transcription in E. coli. This inhibition can be relieved by adding lactose or isopropyl-β-D-thiogalactopyranoside (IPTG).
   4867..4907    -  rep_origin     RSF ori (fragment): Plasmids containing the RSF 1030 origin of replication can be propagated in E. coli cells that contain additional plasmids with compatible origins.
   4985..5573    -  rep_origin     ori: high-copy-number ColE1/pMB1/pBR322/pUC origin of replication
   5744..6604    -  CDS            AmpR: β-lactamase; bla; confers resistance to ampicillin, carbenicillin, and related antibiotics
   6605..6709    -  promoter       AmpR promoter: bla
   6735..6866    -  rep_origin     M13 ori (fragment): M13 bacteriophage origin of replication; arrow indicates direction of (+) strand synthesis
   6887..7043    -  CDS            lacZα (fragment): LacZα fragment of β-galactosidase; lacZ fragment
   7052..7070    +  promoter       T7 promoter: promoter for bacteriophage T7 RNA polymerase
   7173..7802    +  CDS            LEF-2: LEF2_NPVAC - Experimental evidence at protein level: Swiss-Prot protein existence level 1. Plays an essential role in viral DNA replication. Does not seem to participate in the initiation step but is rather important for the amplification of DNA. Also required for expression from the vp39 and polh promoters. From Autographa californica nuclear polyhedrosis virus (AcMNPV).
   7843..8448    +  CDS            ORF603: baculovirus ORF603 protein
