[The description below was written by a language model from this plasmid's Addgene catalogue record and pLannotate feature annotations shown in this document.]
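Description:
TH1204-pOCC120-FUS_opt(NheI) is an insect-expression transfer (shuttle) plasmid built on the pOEM1 backbone and intended for making recombinant baculovirus by recombination with a FlashBac bacmid. In E. coli it is maintained as a high-copy plasmid through a ColE1/pUC-type origin and selected with ampicillin via the β-lactamase gene and its native promoter. The annotated sequence (about 8.5 kb) also carries short remnants of other cloning-vector elements (fragments of an M13 origin, lacZα, lacI and an RSF origin, plus a T7 promoter), which appear to be backbone leftovers rather than functional parts of the design.

The payload is a single open reading frame driven by the very late AcMNPV polyhedrin (PH) promoter. It encodes cytosolic maltose-binding protein without a signal sequence, followed by wild-type human FUS (1584 bp; the name suggests a synthetic, codon-optimised version), then monomeric EGFP and a 6xHis tag. According to the record, PreScission protease sites separate MBP from FUS and mGFP from the His tag, so the solubility and affinity tags can be cleaved off after purification, leaving FUS-GFP. An SV40 polyadenylation signal and the polyhedrin 3′ UTR follow the cassette. The baculoviral LEF-2 and ORF603 sequences lie upstream of the expression cassette and, together with downstream polyhedrin-locus sequence, would provide homology for recombination into the viral genome. The insert was cloned between NotI and AscI sites. The construct is suited to producing fluorescently labelled recombinant FUS in insect cells, and the associated publication concerns phase separation of prion-like RNA-binding proteins.
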