Addgene plasmid #221892: TH1204-pOCC120-FUS_opt(NheI)
Purpose: Shuttle vector for baculovirus production, using FlashBac bacmid
Depositing lab: Anthony Hyman. Depositing organization: Max Planck Institute of Molecular Cell Biology and Genetics. Publication: A Molecular Grammar Governing the Driving Forces for Phase Separation of Prion-like RNA Binding Proteins. Wang J, Choi JM, Holehouse AS, Lee HO, Zhang X, Jahnel M, Maharana S, Lemaitre R, Pozniakovsky A, Drechsel D, Poser I, Pappu RV, Alberti S, Hyman AA. Cell. 2018 Jul 26;174(3):688-699.e16. doi: 10.1016/j.cell.2018.06.006. Epub 2018 Jun 28. PubMed 29961577.
Backbone
  Vector backbone: pOEM1
  Vector type: Insect Expression
Growth in bacteria
  Bacterial resistance: Ampicillin, 100 μg/mL
  Growth temperature: 37°C
  Growth strain: DH5alpha
  Copy number: High Copy
Gene/Insert
  Gene/Insert name: FUS
  Species: H. sapiens (human)
  Insert size (bp): 1584
  Mutation: wt
  Entrez Gene: FUS (a.k.a. ALS6, ETM4, FUS1, HNRNPP2, POMP75, TLS, altFUS)
  Promoter: PH promoter
  Tag / fusion protein: MBP-PreScission (N terminal on insert); mGFP-PreScission-6xHis (C terminal on insert)
  Cloning method: Restriction Enzyme; 5′ cloning site NotI (unknown if destroyed); 3′ cloning site AscI (unknown if destroyed)
Resource information
  A portion of this plasmid was derived from a plasmid made by: Synthetic
Terms and licenses: Academic/Nonprofit Terms; Industry Terms: Not Available to Industry
How to cite: TH1204-pOCC120-FUS_opt(NheI) was a gift from Anthony Hyman (Addgene plasmid # 221892 ; http://n2t.net/addgene:221892 ; RRID:Addgene_221892)
